>Addgene plasmid #221442 | FHpHG_mTent5c_dCAT | addgene full sequence | sequence record 454034 | Addgene NGS Result
ACGCGTGTAGTCTTATGCAATACTCTTGTAGTCTTGCAACATGGTAACGATGAGTTAGCAACATGCCTTA
CAAGGAGAGAAAAAGCACCGTGCATGCCGATTGGTGGAAGTAAGGTGGTACGATCGTGCCTTATTAGGAA
GGCAACAGACGGGTCTGACATGGATTGGACGAACCACTGAATTGCCGCATTGCAGAGATATTGTATTTAA
GTGCCTAGCTCGATACATAAACGGGTCTCTCTGGTTAGACCAGATCTGAGCCTGGGAGCTCTCTGGCTAA
CTAGGGAACCCACTGCTTAAGCCTCAATAAAGCTTGCCTTGAGTGCTTCAAGTAGTGTGTGCCCGTCTGT
TGTGTGACTCTGGTAACTAGAGATCCCTCAGACCCTTTTAGTCAGTGTGGAAAATCTCTAGCAGTGGCGC
CCGAACAGGGACTTGAAAGCGAAAGGGAAACCAGAGGAGCTCTCTCGACGCAGGACTCGGCTTGCTGAAG
CGCGCACGGCAAGAGGCGAGGGGCGGCGACTGGTGAGTACGCCAAAAATTTTGACTAGCGGAGGCTAGAA
GGAGAGAGATGGGTGCGAGAGCGTCAGTATTAAGCGGGGGAGAATTAGATCGCGATGGGAAAAAATTCGG
TTAAGGCCAGGGGGAAAGAAAAAATATAAATTAAAACATATAGTATGGGCAAGCAGGGAGCTAGAACGAT
TCGCAGTTAATCCTGGCCTGTTAGAAACATCAGAAGGCTGTAGACAAATACTGGGACAGCTACAACCATC
CCTTCAGACAGGATCAGAAGAACTTAGATCATTATATAATACAGTAGCAACCCTCTATTGTGTGCATCAA
AGGATAGAGATAAAAGACACCAAGGAAGCTTTAGACAAGATAGAGGAAGAGCAAAACAAAAGTAAGACCA
CCGCACAGCAAGCGGCCACTGATCTTCAGACCTGGAGGAGGAGATATGAGGGACAATTGGAGAAGTGAAT
TATATAAATATAAAGTAGTAAAAATTGAACCATTAGGAGTAGCACCCACCAAGGCAAAGAGAAGAGTGGT
GCAGAGAGAAAAAAGAGCAGTGGGAATAGGAGCTTTGTTCCTTGGGTTCTTGGGAGCAGCAGGAAGCACT
ATGGGCGCAGCGTCAATGACGCTGACGGTACAGGCCAGACAATTATTGTCTGGTATAGTGCAGCAGCAGA
ACAATTTGCTGAGGGCTATTGAGGCGCAACAGCATCTGTTGCAACTCACAGTCTGGGGCATCAAGCAGCT
CCAGGCAAGAATCCTGGCTGTGGAAAGATACCTAAAGGATCAACAGCTCCTGGGGATTTGGGGTTGCTCT
GGAAAACTCATTTGCACCACTGCTGTGCCTTGGAATGCTAGTTGGAGTAATAAATCTCTGGAACAGATTT
GGAATCACACGACCTGGATGGAGTGGGACAGAGAAATTAACAATTACACAAGCTTAATACACTCCTTAAT
TGAAGAATCGCAAAACCAGCAAGAAAAGAATGAACAAGAATTATTGGAATTAGATAAATGGGCAAGTTTG
TGGAATTGGTTTAACATAACAAATTGGCTGTGGTATATAAAATTATTCATAATGATAGTAGGAGGCTTGG
TAGGTTTAAGAATAGTTTTTGCTGTACTTTCTATAGTGAATAGAGTTAGGCAGGGATATTCACCATTATC
GTTTCAGACCCACCTCCCAACCCCGAGGGGACCCGACAGGCCCGAAGGAATAGAAGAAGAAGGTGGAGAG
AGAGACAGAGACAGATCCATTCGATTAGTGAACGGATCTCGACGGTATCGGTTAACTTTTAAAAGAAAAG
GGGGGATTGGGGGGTACAGTGCAGGGGAAAGAATAGTAGACATAATAGCAACAGACATACAAACTAAAGA
ATTACAAAAACAAATTACAAAATTCAAAATTTTATCGATACTAGTATTATGCCCAGTACATGACCTTATG
GGACTTTCCTACTTGGCAGTACATCTACGTATTAGTCATCGCTATTACCATGGTGATGCGGTTTTGGCAG
TACATCAATGGGCGTGGATAGCGGTTTGACTCACGGGGATTTCCAAGTCTCCACCCCATTGACGTCAATG
GGAGTTTGTTTTGGCACCAAAATCAACGGGACTTTCCAAAATGTCGTAACAACTCCGCCCCATTGACGCA
AATGGGCGGTAGGCGTGTACGGTGGGAGGTTTATATAAGCAGAGCTCGTTTAGTGAACCGTCAGATCGCC
TGGAGACGCCATCCACGCTGTTTTGACCTCCATAGAAGATTCTAGAGCCACCATGGACTACAAGGACGAC
GATGACAAGCTCGATGGAGGATACCCCTACGACGTGCCCGACTACGCCGCTGGAGCATACCCCTACGACG
TGCCCGACTACGCCCTGGAGGTGCTGTTCCAGGGACCCCATCACCATCACCACCACGTGAGCAAGGGCGA
GGAGCTGTTCACCGGGGTGGTGCCCATCCTGGTCGAGCTGGACGGCGACGTAAACGGCCACAAGTTCAGC
GTGTCCGGCGAGGGCGAGGGCGATGCCACCTACGGCAAGCTGACCCTGAAGTTCATCTGCACCACCGGCA
AGCTGCCCGTGCCCTGGCCCACCCTCGTGACCACCCTGACCTACGGCGTGCAGTGCTTCAGCCGCTACCC
CGACCACATGAAGCAGCACGACTTCTTCAAGTCCGCCATGCCCGAAGGCTACGTCCAGGAGCGCACCATC
TTCTTCAAGGACGACGGCAACTACAAGACCCGCGCCGAGGTGAAGTTCGAGGGCGACACCCTGGTGAACC
GCATCGAGCTGAAGGGCATCGACTTCAAGGAGGACGGCAACATCCTGGGGCACAAGCTGGAGTACAACTA
CAACAGCCACAACGTCTATATCATGGCCGACAAGCAGAAGAACGGCATCAAGGTGAACTTCAAGATCCGC
CACAACATCGAGGACGGCAGCGTGCAGCTCGCCGACCACTACCAGCAGAACACCCCCATCGGCGACGGCC
CCGTGCTGCTGCCCGACAACCACTACCTGAGCACCCAGTCCGCCCTGAGCAAAGACCCCAACGAGAAGCG
CGATCACATGGTCCTGCTGGAGTTCGTGACCGCCGCCGGGATCACTCTCGGCATGGACGAGCTGTACAAG
ATGGCAGAGGAGGGCAGCAGTACCAAGGACTCTGAGTCCTTCAGCGTGCTCAACTGGGATCAGGTTAGCC
GGCTGCACGAGGTCCTGACTGAGGTCGTGCCCATCCACGGGCGAGGCAACTTTCCAACCTTGGAGATAAC
CCTGAAGGACATTGTCCAGACTGTCCGAGGCCGGCTGGAGGAGGCAGGCATCAACGTGCAGGACGTCCGG
CTGAACGGCTCTGCAGCCGGCCACGTTTTGGTCAAAGACAACGGCTTGGGTTGCAAAGCTCTGGCGCTGA
TCTTTCACGTGGCTCTCCCCACAGAGGCGGAATTTCAGCTGGTGAGAGATGTGGTTCTGTGCTCCCTTCT
GAACTTTCTGCCAGAGGGCGTGAATAAGCTCAAAATCAGCCCCGTCACCCTGAAGGAGGCGTACGTGCAG
AAGCTGGTGAAGGTTTGCACAGACACAGACCGCTGGAGCCTGATTTCCCTCTCCAACAAGAACGGGAGGA
ACGTGGAGCTCAAGTTTGTCGACTCCATCCGGCGGCAGTTTGAGTTCAGCGTGGACTCTTTCCAGATCAT
CCTAGATTCTTTGCTCTTTTTCTATGACTGCTCCGGCAATCCCATCTCCGAGCATTTCCACCCCACAGTG
ATCGGGGAGAGTATGTACGGGGATTTTGAGGAAGCCTTTGACCATCTTCAGAACAGGCTGATCGCCACCA
AGAACCCTGAAGAAATCCGAGGTGGGGGTCTCCTTAAGTACAGCAACCTCCTTGTGCGGGACTTCAGGCC
TGCCGACCAGGAGGAGATCAAGACCCTGGAGCGTTACATGTGCTCCAGATTTTTCATCGACTTCCCCGAC
ATCCTGGAACAGCAGAGGAAGCTGGAGACCTACCTTCAGAACCACTTCTCGGACGAGGAGAGAAGCAAGT
ACGACTACCTCATGATTCTCCGCAGGGTTGTGAACGAGAGCACCGTGTGCCTCATGGGGCACGAACGCAG
GCAGACCCTGAACCTCATCTCTCTCCTGGCCTTGCGTGTGCTGGCAGAACAAAACATCATCCCCAGTGCC
ACCAACGTCACCTGTTACTACCAGCCAGCTCCTTACGTCAGTGATGGCAACTTCAACAACTATTACATTG
CGCACCCTCCAATTACCTACAGCCAGCCTTATCCTACATGGCTGCCCTGTAACTAATGAGTCGACAATCA
ACCTCTGGATTACAAAATTTGTGAAAGATTGACTGGTATTCTTAACTATGTTGCTCCTTTTACGCTATGT
GGATACGCTGCTTTAATGCCTTTGTATCATGCTATTGCTTCCCGTATGGCTTTCATTTTCTCCTCCTTGT
ATAAATCCTGGTTGCTGTCTCTTTATGAGGAGTTGTGGCCCGTTGTCAGGCAACGTGGCGTGGTGTGCAC
TGTGTTTGCTGACGCAACCCCCACTGGTTGGGGCATTGCCACCACCTGTCAGCTCCTTTCCGGGACTTTC
GCTTTCCCCCTCCCTATTGCCACGGCGGAACTCATCGCCGCCTGCCTTGCCCGCTGCTGGACAGGGGCTC
GGCTGTTGGGCACTGACAATTCCGTGGTGTTGTCGGGGAAATCATCGTCCTTTCCTTGGCTGCTCGCCTG
TGTTGCCACCTGGATTCTGCGCGGGACGTCCTTCTGCTACGTCCCTTCGGCCCTCAATCCAGCGGACCTT
CCTTCCCGCGGCCTGCTGCCGGCTCTGCGGCCTCTTCCGCGTCTTCGCCTTCGCCCTCAGACGAGTCGGA
TCTCCCTTTGGGCCGCCTCCCCGCCTGGTACCTTTAAGACCAATGACTTACAAGGCAGCTGTAGATCTTA
GCCACTTTTTAAAAGAAAAGGGGGGACTGGAAGGGCTAATTCACTCCCAACGAAGATAAGATCTGCTTTT
TGCTTGTACTGGGTCTCTCTGGTTAGACCAGATCTGAGCCTGGGAGCTCTCTGGCTAACTAGGGAACCCA
CTGCTTAAGCCTCAATAAAGCTTGCCTTGAGTGCTTCAAGTAGTGTGTGCCCGTCTGTTGTGTGACTCTG
GTAACTAGAGATCCCTCAGACCCTTTTAGTCAGTGTGGAAAATCTCTAGCAGTAGTAGTTCATGTCATCT
TATTATTCAGTATTTATAACTTGCAAAGAAATGAATATCAGAGAGTGAGAGGAACTTGTTTATTGCAGCT
TATAATGGTTACAAATAAAGCAATAGCATCACAAATTTCACAAATAAAGCATTTTTTTCACTGCATTCTA
GTTGTGGTTTGTCCAAACTCATCAATGTATCTTATCATGTCTGGCTCTAGCTATCCCGCCCCTAACTCCG
CCCATCCCGCCCCTAACTCCGCCCAGTTCCGCCCATTCTCCGCCCCATGGCTGACTAATTTTTTTTATTT
ATGCAGAGGCCGAGGCCGCCTCGGCCTCTGAGCTATTCCAGAAGTAGTGAGGAGGCTTTTTTGGAGGCCT
AGACTTTTGCAGAGACCAAATTCGTAATCATGTCATAGCTGTTTCCTGTGTGAAATTGTTATCCGCTCAC
AATTCCACACAACATACGAGCCGGAAGCATAAAGTGTAAAGCCTGGGGTGCCTAATGAGTGAGCTAACTC
ACATTAATTGCGTTGCGCTCACTGCCCGCTTTCCAGTCGGGAAACCTGTCGTGCCAGCTGCATTAATGAA
TCGGCCAACGCGCGGGGAGAGGCGGTTTGCGTATTGGGCGCTCTTCCGCTTCCTCGCTCACTGACTCGCT
GCGCTCGGTCGTTCGGCTGCGGCGAGCGGTATCAGCTCACTCAAAGGCGGTAATACGGTTATCCACAGAA
TCAGGGGATAACGCAGGAAAGAACATGTGAGCAAAAGGCCAGCAAAAGGCCAGGAACCGTAAAAAGGCCG
CGTTGCTGGCGTTTTTCCATAGGCTCCGCCCCCCTGACGAGCATCACAAAAATCGACGCTCAAGTCAGAG
GTGGCGAAACCCGACAGGACTATAAAGATACCAGGCGTTTCCCCCTGGAAGCTCCCTCGTGCGCTCTCCT
GTTCCGACCCTGCCGCTTACCGGATACCTGTCCGCCTTTCTCCCTTCGGGAAGCGTGGCGCTTTCTCATA
GCTCACGCTGTAGGTATCTCAGTTCGGTGTAGGTCGTTCGCTCCAAGCTGGGCTGTGTGCACGAACCCCC
CGTTCAGCCCGACCGCTGCGCCTTATCCGGTAACTATCGTCTTGAGTCCAACCCGGTAAGACACGACTTA
TCGCCACTGGCAGCAGCCACTGGTAACAGGATTAGCAGAGCGAGGTATGTAGGCGGTGCTACAGAGTTCT
TGAAGTGGTGGCCTAACTACGGCTACACTAGAAGAACAGTATTTGGTATCTGCGCTCTGCTGAAGCCAGT
TACCTTCGGAAAAAGAGTTGGTAGCTCTTGATCCGGCAAACAAACCACCGCTGGTAGCGGTGGTTTTTTT
GTTTGCAAGCAGCAGATTACGCGCAGAAAAAAAGGATCTCAAGAAGATCCTTTGATCTTTTCTACGGGGT
CTGACGCTCAGTGGAACGAAAACTCACGTTAAGGGATTTTGGTCATGAGATTATCAAAAAGGATCTTCAC
CTAGATCCTTTTAAATTAAAAATGAAGTTTTAAATCAATCTAAAGTATATATGAGTAAACTTGGTCTGAC
AGTTACCAATGCTTAATCAGTGAGGCACCTATCTCAGCGATCTGTCTATTTCGTTCATCCATAGTTGCCT
GACTCCCCGTCGTGTAGATAACTACGATACGGGAGGGCTTACCATCTGGCCCCAGTGCTGCAATGATACC
GCGAGACCCACGCTCACCGGCTCCAGATTTATCAGCAATAAACCAGCCAGCCGGAAGGGCCGAGCGCAGA
AGTGGTCCTGCAACTTTATCCGCCTCCATCCAGTCTATTAATTGTTGCCGGGAAGCTAGAGTAAGTAGTT
CGCCAGTTAATAGTTTGCGCAACGTTGTTGCCATTGCTACAGGCATCGTGGTGTCACGCTCGTCGTTTGG
TATGGCTTCATTCAGCTCCGGTTCCCAACGATCAAGGCGAGTTACATGATCCCCCATGTTGTGCAAAAAA
GCGGTTAGCTCCTTCGGTCCTCCGATCGTTGTCAGAAGTAAGTTGGCCGCAGTGTTATCACTCATGGTTA
TGGCAGCACTGCATAATTCTCTTACTGTCATGCCATCCGTAAGATGCTTTTCTGTGACTGGTGAGTACTC
AACCAAGTCATTCTGAGAATAGTGTATGCGGCGACCGAGTTGCTCTTGCCCGGCGTCAATACGGGATAAT
ACCGCGCCACATAGCAGAACTTTAAAAGTGCTCATCATTGGAAAACGTTCTTCGGGGCGAAAACTCTCAA
GGATCTTACCGCTGTTGAGATCCAGTTCGATGTAACCCACTCGTGCACCCAACTGATCTTCAGCATCTTT
TACTTTCACCAGCGTTTCTGGGTGAGCAAAAACAGGAAGGCAAAATGCCGCAAAAAAGGGAATAAGGGCG
ACACGGAAATGTTGAATACTCATACTCTTCCTTTTTCAATATTATTGAAGCATTTATCAGGGTTATTGTC
TCATGAGCGGATACATATTTGAATGTATTTAGAAAAATAAACAAATAGGGGTTCCGCGCACATTTCCCCG
AAAAGTGCCACCTGACGTCTAAGAAACCATTATTATCATGACATTAACCTATAAAAATAGGCGTATCACG
AGGCCCTTTCGTCTCGCGCGTTTCGGTGATGACGGTGAAAACCTCTGACACATGCAGCTCCCGGAGACGG
TCACAGCTTGTCTGTAAGCGGATGCCGGGAGCAGACAAGCCCGTCAGGGCGCGTCAGCGGGTGTTGGCGG
GTGTCGGGGCTGGCTTAACTATGCGGCATCAGAGCAGATTGTACTGAGAGTGCACCATATGCGGTGTGAA
ATACCGCACAGATGCGTAAGGAGAAAATACCGCATCAGGCGCCATTCGCCATTCAGGCTGCGCAACTGTT
GGGAAGGGCGATCGGTGCGGGCCTCTTCGCTATTACGCCAGCTGGCGAAAGGGGGATGTGCTGCAAGGCG
ATTAAGTTGGGTAACGCCAGGGTTTTCCCAGTCACGACGTTGTAAAACGACGGCCAGTGCCAAGCTG
Features (pLannotate 1.2.2; 27 found; start..end, strand, type, name):
      6..232     +  promoter       RSV promoter: Rous sarcoma virus enhancer/promoter
    233..413     +  LTR            5' LTR (truncated): truncated 5' long terminal repeat (LTR) from HIV-1
    460..585     +  misc_feature   HIV-1 Ψ: packaging signal of human immunodeficiency virus type 1
    569..907     +  CDS            HIV-1 gag (fragment): gag protein from human immunodeficiency virus 1; gag
   1078..1311    +  misc_feature   RRE: The Rev response element (RRE) of HIV-1 allows for Rev-dependent mRNA export from the nucleus to the cytoplasm.
   1688..1788    +  CDS            Rev (fragment): human immunodeficiency virus 1 (HIV-1) Rev protein; rev; enhances nuclear export of unspliced and incompletely spliced viral mRNAs
   1807..1923    +  misc_feature   cPPT/CTS: central polypurine tract and central termination sequence of HIV-1
   1936..2012    +  enhancer       CMV enhancer (fragment): human cytomegalovirus immediate early enhancer
   2013..2216    +  promoter       CMV promoter: human cytomegalovirus (CMV) immediate early promoter
   2299..2319    +  CDS            FLAG (fragment): FLAG® epitope tag, followed by an enterokinase cleavage site
   2437..3150    +  CDS            EGFP: EGFP is a basic (constitutively fluorescent) green fluorescent protein published in 1996, derived from Aequorea victoria. It is reported to be a rapidly-maturing weak dimer with moderate acid sensitivity.
   3151..4323    +  CDS            Tent5c: TET5C_MOUSE - Also known as Fam46c From Mus musculus (Mouse).
   4336..4924    +  misc_feature   WPRE: woodchuck hepatitis virus posttranscriptional regulatory element
   4919..5026    +  CDS            nef (fragment): NEF_SIVS4 - Experimental evidence at protein level: Swiss-Prot protein existence level 1. Interferes with TCR signaling from the cell membrane. Interacts with CD247/TCRZ (TCR zeta chain) and exert potent down- regulation of cell surface TCR/CD3 complexes. From Simian immunodeficiency virus (isolate F236/smH4) (SIV-sm) (Simian immunodeficiency virus sooty mangabey monkey).
   5051..5231    +  LTR            5' LTR (truncated): truncated 5' long terminal repeat (LTR) from HIV-1
   5303..5424    +  polyA_signal   SV40 poly(A) signal: SV40 polyadenylation signal
   5464..5599    +  rep_origin     SV40 ori: SV40 origin of replication
   5656..5672    -  protein_bind   lac operator: The lac repressor binds to the lac operator to inhibit transcription in E. coli. This inhibition can be relieved by adding lactose or isopropyl-β-D-thiogalactopyranoside (IPTG). lac repressor encoded by lacI
   5680..5710    -  promoter       lac promoter: promoter for the E. coli lac operon
   5725..5746    -  protein_bind   CAP binding site: CAP binding activates transcription in the presence of cAMP. E. coli catabolite activator protein
   5759..5851    -  CDS            lacI (fragment): lac repressor; lacI; The lac repressor binds to the lac operator to inhibit transcription in E. coli. This inhibition can be relieved by adding lactose or isopropyl-β-D-thiogalactopyranoside (IPTG).
   6034..6622    -  rep_origin     ori: high-copy-number ColE1/pMB1/pBR322/pUC origin of replication
   6793..7653    -  CDS            AmpR: β-lactamase; bla; confers resistance to ampicillin, carbenicillin, and related antibiotics
   7654..7758    -  promoter       AmpR promoter: bla
   7853..7888    +  CDS            rop (fragment): Rop protein, which maintains plasmids at low copy number; rop
   7990..8089    +  misc_feature   bom (fragment): basis of mobility region from pBR322
   8095..8249    -  CDS            lacZα (fragment): LacZα fragment of β-galactosidase; lacZ fragment
