[The description below was written by a language model from this plasmid's Addgene catalogue record and pLannotate feature annotations shown in this document.]
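Description:
FHpHG_mTent5c_dCAT is a mammalian expression plasmid built on the pCDH_CMV backbone, a third-generation-style HIV-1 lentiviral transfer vector of about 8.3 kb. In bacteria it is maintained through a ColE1/pUC-type origin and selected with ampicillin via the β-lactamase gene. The catalogue lists it as low copy and grown in a recombination-tolerant strain, which is usual for plasmids carrying repeated LTRs. The lentiviral framework comprises an RSV promoter fused to a truncated 5' LTR, the Ψ packaging signal with a gag fragment, the Rev response element, the cPPT/CTS, a WPRE downstream of the insert, and a second truncated LTR followed by an SV40 polyadenylation signal and SV40 origin. No mammalian selection marker is annotated.

The payload is a CMV enhancer/promoter-driven fusion protein. At its N-terminus is a composite tag described as FLAG, two HA epitopes, an HRV 3C protease cleavage site, a 6xHis tag and EGFP. The automated annotation detects only the FLAG and EGFP portions. This tag is fused directly to the mouse Tent5c (Fam46c) coding sequence. The insert carries the D90A and D92A substitutions and is designated "dCAT", indicating a catalytically dead version of this non-canonical nucleotidyltransferase, useful as a control alongside the wild-type protein. The tags allow fluorescence detection, immunodetection and affinity purification, with 3C cleavage separating the epitope tags from the rest of the fusion.

Although the backbone could in principle be packaged into lentivirus, the stated use is direct transfection into cells for reporter or qPCR assays. The associated work examines TENT5C as a corepressor in ligand-bound glucocorticoid receptor and estrogen receptor alpha complexes.
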