Addgene plasmid #221442: FHpHG_mTent5c_dCAT
Purpose: Transfection into the cells for the reporter or qPCR assay.
Depositing lab: Marcos Morgan. Depositing organization: National Institute of Environmental Health Sciences (NIEHS). Publication: TENT5C functions as a corepressor in the ligand-bound glucocorticoid receptor and estrogen receptor alpha complexes. Li Y, Perera L, He RS, Baptissart M, Petrovich RM, Morgan M. FEBS J. 2025 May 27. doi: 10.1111/febs.70137. PubMed 40421654.
Backbone
  Vector backbone: pCDH_CMV
  Vector type: Mammalian Expression
Growth in bacteria
  Bacterial resistance: Ampicillin, 100 μg/mL
  Growth temperature: 37°C
  Growth strain: NEB Stable
  Copy number: Low Copy
Gene/Insert
  Gene/Insert name: Tent5c_AA (dCAT)
  Species: M. musculus (mouse)
  Mutation: D90A, D92A (GATctgGAT to GCCctgGCC)
  Entrez Gene: Fam46c (a.k.a. DN-384L23.3, 4930431B09Rik, AI449797)
  Tag / fusion protein: FLAG-2xHA-(HRV 3C site)-6xHis-EGFP (N terminal on insert)
  Cloning method: Restriction Enzyme; 5′ cloning site PstI (unknown if destroyed); 3′ cloning site BsiWI (unknown if destroyed)
Terms and licenses: Academic/Nonprofit Terms; Industry Terms: Not Available to Industry
How to cite: FHpHG_mTent5c_dCAT was a gift from Marcos Morgan (Addgene plasmid # 221442 ; http://n2t.net/addgene:221442 ; RRID:Addgene_221442)
